>Addgene plasmid #18382 | T4 Lysozyme A73S WT* | addgene partial sequence | sequence record 24168 | 3primeUP
CTANGGAAAAGCCCGCTCATTAGGCGGGCTCAGATCTGCTCATGTTTGACAGCTTATCATCGATAAGCTT
CGGCAATAAATTCTTGATATGTTTTCATATGTTTCCTTTAAATATTTTAATTAGTAATTGTCTATTCAAG
TAATTGTGAATATACTATCACAATTCCAAGAGAAAGTAAACAGCTTTATAGATTTTTATACGCGTCCCAA
GTGCCAGTTCTAAACGTTGTAATGACTCGTTTTGCGCGATTAGGTGTTTGATTATACCATCTACTTTTAG
CTAAGTTAACTGCTGCTTCATCCCAGCGTTTTTGTTGAAGCATACGTAAAGAGTTAGTAAATCCTGCCAC
ACCGGTTTCTCCCATTTGGAAAACCATATTAATCAATGCAGCGCGACGAACCGCATCAAGAGAATCATAA
ACCGGTTTTAATTTAGCATTTCTCAGAATTCCGCGAACAGCAGAATCAACATCCTGATTAAAGAGTTTTT
CAGCCTCATCTTTTGTAATTACACCATTAGTATTACGCCCAATAGCTTTATCTAATTCAGATTTAGCAGC
ATTAAGTGATGGACTTTTTGTAAGCAAATGACCGATGCCAATAGTGTAATAGCCTTCTGTGTCTTTATAG
ATTTTAAGTCTAAGACCTTCATCTATACGTAACATTTCAAATATATTCATAATACCTCCTAAGCATCGAT
GGATCCTGTTTCCTGTGTGAAATTGTTATCCGCTCACAATTCCACACATTATACGAGCCGATGATTAATT
GTCAACAGGGGGATGGGGAGTAAGCTGATCCTGTTTCCTGTGTGAAATTGTTATCCGCTCACAATTCCAC
ACATTATACGAGCCGATGATTAATTGTCAACAGGGGGATGGGGAGTAAGCTCATCGATGGATCGACCGGG
GNTTNCCNGGGGGGAAAANGGTNNCCCNCNCNCAATTCCNCNCNTTANACGAGCCGGAAGCATAAGTGTA
AAGCCTGGGGNGCCNAANGAGTGNNCTAACTTACNTTAATTGCGNTGCGCTCNCGGCCCGCNTTCCNGNC
GGGAANCNGGNNGGCCNGGNNNCCNNCNAAGGGGGCN
