[The description below was written by a language model from this plasmid's Addgene catalogue record.]
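Description:
T4 Lysozyme A73S WT* is a bacterial expression plasmid built on the pHS1403 backbone (about 5 kb without insert) that carries a mutant form of the bacteriophage T4 lysozyme gene (gene e). It is a high-copy plasmid maintained in E. coli under ampicillin selection. The record does not state the promoter that drives expression, the origin of replication, or any other regulatory elements, and no feature table is provided, so the architecture of the expression cassette cannot be described beyond the backbone name.

The insert is roughly 600 bp and was placed between BamHI and HindIII sites, both of which remain intact. According to the depositor's notes, the BamHI site lies 27 bp from the start codon and the HindIII site 115 bp from the stop codon, so the cloned fragment includes short flanking untranslated sequence on either side of the coding region and can be excised as a unit. The encoded protein carries an alanine-to-serine substitution at position 73. The "WT*" designation indicates the parental background in which this mutation was made; in the T4 lysozyme literature this term conventionally refers to the cysteine-free pseudo-wild-type protein, although the record itself does not define it. No fusion tags or reporters are listed.

The record does not give a specific purpose, but a single point mutant of T4 lysozyme in a bacterial expression vector is suited to producing recombinant protein for studies of how individual amino-acid substitutions affect protein structure, stability and folding.
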