Addgene plasmid #18382: T4 Lysozyme A73S WT*
Depositing lab: Brian Matthews. Depositing organization: University of Oregon.
Backbone
  Vector backbone: pHS1403
  Backbone size w/o insert (bp): 5000
  Vector type: Bacterial Expression
Growth in bacteria
  Bacterial resistance: Ampicillin, 100 μg/mL
  Growth temperature: 37°C
  Growth strain: DH5alpha
  Copy number: High Copy
Gene/Insert
  Gene/Insert name: T4 Lysozyme (alt name: AA73S)
  Species: Bacteriophage T4
  Insert size (bp): 600
  Mutation: A73S WT*
  GenBank ID: NP_049736
  Entrez Gene: e (a.k.a. T4p123)
  Cloning method: Restriction Enzyme; 5′ cloning site BamHI (not destroyed); 3′ cloning site HindIII (not destroyed)
  Sequencing primers: 5′ na; 3′ GGCGTATCACGAGGCCC
Terms and licenses: Academic/Nonprofit Terms; Industry Terms: Not Available to Industry
Depositor comments: The BamHI site is 27 bp from the ATG and the HindIII site is 115 bp from the stop.
How to cite: T4 Lysozyme A73S WT* was a gift from Brian Matthews (Addgene plasmid # 18382 ; http://n2t.net/addgene:18382 ; RRID:Addgene_18382)
